>Addgene plasmid #83392 | His8:MBP-tev-Ile-eK-Flv | addgene full sequence | sequence record 174594 | Addgene NGS Result
GTATTGGGCGCCAGGGTGGTTTTTCTTTTCACCAGTGAGACGGGCAACAGCTGATTGCCCTTCACCGCCT
GGCCCTGAGAGAGTTGCAGCAAGCGGTCCACGCTGGTTTGCCCCAGCAGGCGAAAATCCTGTTTGATGGT
GGTTAACGGCGGGATATAACATGAGCTGTCTTCGGTATCGTCGTATCCCACTACCGAGATATCCGCACCA
ACGCGCAGCCCGGACTCGGTAATGGCGCGCATTGCGCCCAGCGCCATCTGATCGTTGGCAACCAGCATCG
CAGTGGGAACGATGCCCTCATTCAGCATTTGCATGGTTTGTTGAAAACCGGACATGGCACTCCAGTCGCC
TTCCCGTTCCGCTATCGGCTGAATTTGATTGCGAGTGAGATATTTATGCCAGCCAGCCAGACGCAGACGC
GCCGAGACAGAACTTAATGGGCCCGCTAACAGCGCGATTTGCTGGTGACCCAATGCGACCAGATGCTCCA
CGCCCAGTCGCGTACCGTCTTCATGGGAGAAAATAATACTGTTGATGGGTGTCTGGTCAGAGACATCAAG
AAATAACGCCGGAACATTAGTGCAGGCAGCTTCCACAGCAATGGCATCCTGGTCATCCAGCGGATAGTTA
ATGATCAGCCCACTGACGCGTTGCGCGAGAAGATTGTGCACCGCCGCTTTACAGGCTTCGACGCCGCTTC
GTTCTACCATCGACACCACCACGCTGGCACCCAGTTGATCGGCGCGAGATTTAATCGCCGCGACAATTTG
CGACGGCGCGTGCAGGGCCAGACTGGAGGTGGCAACGCCAATCAGCAACGACTGTTTGCCCGCCAGTTGT
TGTGCCACGCGGTTGGGAATGTAATTCAGCTCCGCCATCGCCGCTTCCACTTTTTCCCGCGTTTTCGCAG
AAACGTGGCTGGCCTGGTTCACCACGCGGGAAACGGTCTGATAAGAGACACCGGCATACTCTGCGACATC
GTATAACGTTACTGGTTTCACATTCACCACCCTGAATTGACTCTCTTCCGGGCGCTATCATGCCATACCG
CGAAAGGTTTTGCACCATTCGATGGTGTCGGAATTTCGGGCAGCGTTGGGTCCTGGCCACGGGTGCGCAT
GATCTAGAGCTGCCTCGCGCGTTTCGGTGATGACGGTGAAAACCTCTGACACATGCAGCTCCCGGAGACG
GTCACAGCTTGTCTGTAAGCGGATGCCGGGAGCAGACAAGCCCGTCAGGGCGCGTCAGCGGGTGTTGGCG
GGTGTCGGGGCGCAGCCATGACCCAGTCACGTAGCGATAGCGGAGTGTATACTGGCTTAACTATGCGGCA
TCAGAGCAGATTGTACTGAGAGTGCACCATATGCGGTGTGAAATACCGCACAGATGCGTAAGGAGAAAAT
ACCGCATCAGGCGCTCTTCCGCTTCCTCGCTCACTGACTCGCTGCGCTCGGTCGTTCGGCTGCGGCGAGC
GGTATCAGCTCACTCAAAGGCGGTAATACGGTTATCCACAGAATCAGGGGATAACGCAGGAAAGAACATG
TGAGCAAAAGGCCAGCAAAAGGCCAGGAACCGTAAAAAGGCCGCGTTGCTGGCGTTTTTCCATAGGCTCC
GCCCCCCTGACGAGCATCACAAAAATCGACGCTCAAGTCAGAGGTGGCGAAACCCGACAGGACTATAAAG
ATACCAGGCGTTTCCCCCTGGAAGCTCCCTCGTGCGCTCTCCTGTTCCGACCCTGCCGCTTACCGGATAC
CTGTCCGCCTTTCTCCCTTCGGGAAGCGTGGCGCTTTCTCATAGCTCACGCTGTAGGTATCTCAGTTCGG
TGTAGGTCGTTCGCTCCAAGCTGGGCTGTGTGCACGAACCCCCCGTTCAGCCCGACCGCTGCGCCTTATC
CGGTAACTATCGTCTTGAGTCCAACCCGGTAAGACACGACTTATCGCCACTGGCAGCAGCCACTGGTAAC
AGGATTAGCAGAGCGAGGTATGTAGGCGGTGCTACAGAGTTCTTGAAGTGGTGGCCTAACTACGGCTACA
CTAGAAGGACAGTATTTGGTATCTGCGCTCTGCTGAAGCCAGTTACCTTCGGAAAAAGAGTTGGTAGCTC
TTGATCCGGCAAACAAACCACCGCTGGTAGCGGTGGTTTTTTTGTTTGCAAGCAGCAGATTACGCGCAGA
AAAAAAGGATCTCAAGAAGATCCTTTGATCTTTTCTACGGGGTCTGACGCTCAGTGGAACGAAAACTCAC
GTTAAGGGATTTTGGTCATGAGATTATCAAAAAGGATCTTCACCTAGATCCTTTTAAATTAAAAATGAAG
TTTTAAATCAATCTAAAGTATATATGAGTAAACTTGGTCTGACAGTTACCAATGCTTAATCAGTGAGGCA
CCTATCTCAGCGATCTGTCTATTTCGTTCATCCATAGTTGCCTGACTCCCCGTCGTGTAGATAACTACGA
TACGGGAGGGCTTACCATCTGGCCCCAGTGCTGCAATGATACCGCGAGACCCACGCTCACCGGCTCCAGA
TTTATCAGCAATAAACCAGCCAGCCGGAAGGGCCGAGCGCAGAAGTGGTCCTGCAACTTTATCCGCCTCC
ATCCAGTCTATTAATTGTTGCCGGGAAGCTAGAGTAAGTAGTTCGCCAGTTAATAGTTTGCGCAACGTTG
TTGCCATTGCTACAGGCATCGTGGTGTCACGCTCGTCGTTTGGTATGGCTTCATTCAGCTCCGGTTCCCA
ACGATCAAGGCGAGTTACATGATCCCCCATGTTGTGCAAAAAAGCGGTTAGCTCCTTCGGTCCTCCGATC
GTTGTCAGAAGTAAGTTGGCCGCAGTGTTATCACTCATGGTTATGGCAGCACTGCATAATTCTCTTACTG
TCATGCCATCCGTAAGATGCTTTTCTGTGACTGGTGAGTACTCAACCAAGTCATTCTGAGAATAGTGTAT
GCGGCGACCGAGTTGCTCTTGCCCGGCGTCAATACGGGATAATACCGCGCCACATAGCAGAACTTTAAAA
GTGCTCATCATTGGAAAACGTTCTTCGGGGCGAAAACTCTCAAGGATCTTACCGCTGTTGAGATCCAGTT
CGATGTAACCCACTCGTGCACCCAACTGATCTTCAGCATCTTTTACTTTCACCAGCGTTTCTGGGTGAGC
AAAAACAGGAAGGCAAAATGCCGCAAAAAAGGGAATAAGGGCGACACGGAAATGTTGAATACTCATACTC
TTCCTTTTTCAATATTATTGAAGCATTTATCAGGGTTATTGTCTCATGAGCGGATACATATTTGAATGTA
TTTAGAAAAATAAACAAATAGGGGTTCCGCGCACATTTCCCCGAAAAGTGCCACCTGACGTCTAAGAAAC
CATTATTATCATGACATTAACCTATAAAAATAGGCGTATCACGAGGCCCTTTCGTCTTCACCTCGAGAAA
TCATAAAAAATTTATTTGCTTTGTGAGCGGATAACAATTATAATAGATTCAATTGTGAGCGGATAACAAT
TTCACACAGAATTCATTAAAGAGGAGAAATTAACCATGGGACATCACCATCATCACCATCACCATTCAAA
AATCGAAGAAGGTAAACTGGTAATCTGGATTAACGGCGATAAAGGCTATAACGGTCTCGCTGAAGTCGGT
AAGAAATTCGAGAAAGATACCGGAATTAAAGTCACCGTTGAGCATCCGGATAAACTGGAAGAGAAATTCC
CACAGGTTGCGGCAACTGGCGATGGCCCTGACATTATCTTCTGGGCACACGACCGCTTTGGTGGCTACGC
TCAATCTGGCCTGTTGGCTGAAATCACCCCGGACAAAGCGTTCCAGGACAAGCTGTATCCGTTTACCTGG
GATGCCGTACGTTACAACGGCAAGCTGATTGCTTACCCGATCGCTGTTGAAGCGTTATCGCTGATTTATA
ACAAAGATCTGCTGCCGAACCCGCCAAAAACCTGGGAAGAGATCCCGGCGCTGGATAAAGAACTGAAAGC
GAAAGGTAAGAGCGCGCTGATGTTCAACCTGCAAGAACCGTACTTCACCTGGCCGCTGATTGCTGCTGAC
GGGGGTTATGCGTTCAAGTATGAAAACGGCAAGTACGACATTAAAGACGTGGGCGTGGATAACGCTGGCG
CGAAAGCGGGTCTGACCTTCCTGGTTGACCTGATTAAAAACAAACACATGAATGCAGACACCGATTACTC
CATCGCAGAAGCTGCCTTTAATAAAGGCGAAACAGCGATGACCATCAACGGCCCGTGGGCATGGTCCAAC
ATCGACACCAGCAAAGTGAATTATGGTGTAACGGTACTGCCGACCTTCAAGGGTCAACCATCCAAACCGT
TCGTTGGCGTGCTGAGCGCAGGTATTAACGCCGCCAGTCCGAACAAAGAGCTGGCAAAAGAGTTCCTCGA
AAACTATCTGCTGACTGATGAAGGTCTGGAAGCGGTTAATAAAGACAAACCGCTGGGTGCCGTAGCGCTG
AAGTCTTACGAGGAAGAGTTGGCGAAAGATCCACGTATTGCCGCCACTATGGAAAACGCCCAGAAAGGTG
AAATCATGCCGAACATCCCGCAGATGTCCGCTTTCTGGTATGCCGTGCGTACTGCGGTGATCAACGCCGC
CAGCGGTCGTCAGACTGTCGATGAAGCCCTGAAAGACGCGCAGACTAATTCGAGCTCGAACAACAACAAC
AATAACAATAACAACAACCTCGGGATCGACGAAAACCTGTACCTCACAAGTTTGTACAAAAAAGCAGGCT
TAGAAAACCTGTATTTTCAGATTCACGGATCTGGAGCTTGGCTGTTGCCCGTCTCACTGGTGAAAAGAAA
AACCACCCTGGCGCCCAATACGCAAACCGCCTCTCCCCGCGCGTTGGCCGATTCATTAATGCAGGGAATG
GGATCCTACCCATACGATGTTCCTGACTATGCGGGCTATCCCTATGACGTCCCGGACTATGCAGGATCCT
ATCCATACGACGTTCCAGATTACGCTGGTGCTGCAGATATCACTCTTATCAGCGGCAGCACCCTCGGCGG
TGCCGAATATGTAGCAGAACACCTGGCTGAAAAGCTGGAAGAGGCGGGTTTTACCACCGAAACGCTGCAC
GGTCCGCTGTTGGAAGATTTATCTGCCTCGGGGATCTGGCTGATTATCAGCTCCACCCACGGTGCCGGAG
ATATTCCGGACAACCTTTCTCCTTTCTATGAAGCATTGCAGGAACAGAAGCCCGATCTTTCTGCGGTCCG
CTTTGGCGCAATCGGTATTGGTAGTCGTGAATATGACACCTTTTGTGGGGCTATCGATAAACTCGAGGCA
GAACTCAAAGATTCCGGTGCAAAACAGACAGGCGAAACACTGAAGATCAACATTCTTGATCACGACATTC
CGGAAGATCCGGCAGAAGAATGGCTGGGATCGTGGATTAATTTACTCAAATAATGATACCCAGCTTTCTT
GTACAAAGTGGTGATGGCGCGCCTGTAGGACGTCGACGGTACCATCGATACGCGTTCGAAGCTTAATTAG
CTGAGCTTGGACTCCTGTTGATAGATCCAGTAATGACCTCAGAACTCCATCTGGATTTGTTCAGAACGCT
CGGTTGCCGCCGGGCGTTTTTTATTGGTGAGAATCCAAGCTAGCTTGGCGAGATTTTCAGGAGCTAAGGA
AGCTAAAATGGAGAAAAAAATCACTGGATATACCACCGTTGATATATCCCAATGGCATCGTAAAGAACAT
TTTGAGGCATTTCAGTCAGTTGCTCAATGTACCTATAACCAGACCGTTCAGCTGGATATTACGGCCTTTT
TAAAGACCGTAAAGAAAAATAAGCACAAGTTTTATCCGGCCTTTATTCACATTCTTGCCCGCCTGATGAA
TGCTCATCCGGAATTTCGTATGGCAATGAAAGACGGTGAGCTGGTGATATGGGATAGTGTTCACCCTTGT
TACACCGTTTTCCATGAGCAAACTGAAACGTTTTCATCGCTCTGGAGTGAATACCACGACGATTTCCGGC
AGTTTCTACACATATATTCGCAAGATGTGGCGTGTTACGGTGAAAACCTGGCCTATTTCCCTAAAGGGTT
TATTGAGAATATGTTTTTCGTCTCAGCCAATCCCTGGGTGAGTTTCACCAGTTTTGATTTAAACGTGGCC
AATATGGACAACTTCTTCGCCCCCGTTTTCACCATGGGCAAATATTATACGCAAGGCGACAAGGTGCTGA
TGCCGCTGGCGATTCAGGTTCATCATGCCGTTTGTGATGGCTTCCATGTCGGCAGAATGCTTAATGAATT
ACAACAGTACTGCGATGAGTGGCAGGGCGGGGCGTAATTTTTTTAAGGCAGTTATTGGTGCCCTTAAACG
CCTGGGGTAATGACTCTCTAGCTTGAGGCATCAAATAAAACGAAAGGCTCAGTCGAAAGACTGGGCCTTT
CGTTTTATCTGTTGTTTGTCGGTGAACGCTCTCCTGAGTAGGACAAATCCGCCCTCTAGATTACGTGCAG
TCGATGATAAGCTGTCAAACATGAGAATTGTGCCTAATGAGTGAGCTAACTTACATTAATTGCGTTGCGC
TCACTGCCCGCTTTCCAGTCGGGAAACCTGTCGTGCCAGCTGCATTAATGAATCGGCCAACGCGCGGGGA
GAGGCGGTTTGC
Features (pLannotate 1.2.2; 22 found; start..end, strand, type, name):
   1002..1079    -  promoter       lacIq promoter: lacI (mutant); In the lacIq allele, a single base change in the promoter boosts expression of the lacI gene about 10-fold.
   1128..1169    +  CDS            rop (fragment): Rop protein, which maintains plasmids at low copy number; rop
   1271..1411    +  misc_feature   bom: basis of mobility region from pBR322
   1597..2185    -  rep_origin     ori: high-copy-number ColE1/pMB1/pBR322/pUC origin of replication
   2356..3216    -  CDS            AmpR: β-lactamase; bla; confers resistance to ampicillin, carbenicillin, and related antibiotics
   3217..3321    -  promoter       AmpR promoter: bla
   3431..3475    +  promoter       T5 promoter: bacteriophage T5 promoter for E. coli RNA polymerase, with embedded lac operator
   3483..3499    +  protein_bind   lac operator: The lac repressor binds to the lac operator to inhibit transcription in E. coli. This inhibition can be relieved by adding lactose or isopropyl-β-D-thiogalactopyranoside (IPTG). lac repressor encoded by lacI
   3569..4666    +  CDS            MBP: maltose binding protein from E. coli; malE (mutated); This version of the gene does not encode a signal sequence, so MBP will remain in the cytosol.
   4736..4760    +  protein_bind   attB1: mutant version of attB; recombination site for the Gateway® BP reaction BP Clonase™
   4763..4780    +  CDS            TEV site (fragment): tobacco etch virus (TEV) protease recognition and cleavage site
   4801..4894    +  CDS            lacI (fragment): lac repressor; lacI; The lac repressor binds to the lac operator to inhibit transcription in E. coli. This inhibition can be relieved by adding lactose or isopropyl-β-D-thiogalactopyranoside (IPTG).
   4907..4996    +  CDS            3xHA: three tandem HA epitope tags
   5003..5440    +  CDS            mioC: MIOC_ECOLI - Also known as yieB. Experimental evidence at protein level: Swiss-Prot protein existence level 1. Probable electron transporter required for biotin synthase activity. From Escherichia coli (strain K12).
   5448..5472    -  protein_bind   attB2: mutant version of attB; recombination site for the Gateway® BP reaction BP Clonase™
   5540..5634    +  terminator     lambda t0 terminator: transcription terminator from phage lambda
   5649..5677    +  promoter       cat promoter (fragment): promoter of the E. coli cat gene encoding chloramphenicol acetyltransferase
   5678..6334    +  CDS            cat: CAT_ECOLX - Experimental evidence at protein level: Swiss-Prot protein existence level 1. This enzyme is an effector of chloramphenicol resistance in bacteria. From Escherichia coli. This protein is used as a marker in many commonly used cloning vectors, such as pACYC184.
   6402..6488    +  terminator     rrnB T1 terminator: Escherichia coli rrnB; transcription terminator T1 from the E. coli rrnB gene
   6511..6528    -  promoter       tet promoter (fragment): E. coli promoter for tetracycline efflux protein gene
   6547..6568    -  protein_bind   CAP binding site: CAP binding activates transcription in the presence of cAMP. E. coli catabolite activator protein
   6581..1001    -  CDS            lacI (across the origin): lac repressor; lacI; The lac repressor binds to the lac operator to inhibit transcription in E. coli. This inhibition can be relieved by adding lactose or isopropyl-β-D-thiogalactopyranoside (IPTG).
