[The description below was written by a language model from this plasmid's Addgene catalogue record and pLannotate feature annotations shown in this document.]
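Description:
His8:MBP-tev-Ile-eK-Flv is a 6.7 kb bacterial expression plasmid built on the Gateway-compatible pVP16 backbone and used to produce an artificial N-end rule substrate in E. coli. It replicates from a high-copy ColE1/pMB1-type origin, next to a bom site and a remnant of rop, and is selected with ampicillin through the bla gene. The feature table also finds a cat (chloramphenicol acetyltransferase) coding sequence with a partial promoter downstream of the expression cassette, although the catalogue lists only ampicillin resistance. A full lacI gene driven by the lacIq promoter supplies repressor. Expression is therefore IPTG-inducible from the phage T5 promoter and its lac operators, and transcription ends at the lambda t0 terminator.

The open reading frame begins with the backbone-encoded 8xHis tag (listed in the catalogue but not annotated in the table) and a cytosolic, signal-sequence-free MBP, which together aid solubility and affinity purification. Between attB1 and attB2 lie a TEV protease site, a short segment that the annotation matches to lacI, a 3xHA epitope, and the E. coli flavin-binding protein MioC. The short segment presumably corresponds to the "eK" linker, which the catalogue describes as a lacZ derivative, so the two sources differ on its origin. The construct name suggests that TEV cleavage removes the His8-MBP carrier and exposes isoleucine as the new N-terminal residue, though the record does not say this explicitly. According to the record, the resulting protein serves as a substrate for in vitro N-end rule ubiquitination studies, and the associated publication concerns real-time detection with fluorescently labelled probes.
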