Addgene plasmid #83392: His8:MBP-tev-Ile-eK-Flv
Purpose: bacterial expression vector pVP16 containing a derivative of E. coli lacZ fused with E. coli flavin binding protein MioC to be used in N-end rule in vitro ubiquitination studies
Depositing lab: Nico Dissmeyer. Depositing organization: Leibniz Institute of Plant Biochemistry (IPB). Publication: Real-time detection of N-end rule-mediated ubiquitination via fluorescently labeled substrate probes. Mot AC, Prell E, Klecker M, Naumann C, Faden F, Westermann B, Dissmeyer N. New Phytol. 2017 Mar 9. doi: 10.1111/nph.14497. PubMed 28277608.
Backbone
  Vector backbone: pVP16
  Vector type: Bacterial Expression, Synthetic Biology
Growth in bacteria
  Bacterial resistance: Ampicillin, 100 μg/mL
  Growth temperature: 37°C
  Growth strain: BL21
  Copy number: High Copy
Gene/Insert
  Gene/Insert name: flavin binding protein MioC
  Species: E. coli
  Insert size (bp): 450
  GenBank ID: WP_080028772.1
  Tag / fusion protein: 8xHis (N terminal on backbone); MBP (N terminal on backbone); 3xHA (N terminal on backbone)
  Cloning method: Gateway Cloning
  Sequencing primers: 5′ gatgtccgctttctggtatgc; 3′ GTTCTGAGGTCATTACTGG
Terms and licenses: Academic/Nonprofit Terms; Industry Terms: Not Available to Industry
How to cite: His8:MBP-tev-Ile-eK-Flv was a gift from Nico Dissmeyer (Addgene plasmid # 83392 ; http://n2t.net/addgene:83392 ; RRID:Addgene_83392)
